Addgene plasmid #136013: psiCHECK3-SDHAF3
Purpose: SDHAF3 3'UTR (NM_020186.2) inserted into the 3'UTR of Renilla luciferase in the psiCHECK3 plasmid
Depositing lab: Anthony Leung. Publication: Structure-Mediated RNA Decay by UPF1 and G3BP1. Fischer JW, Busa VF, Shao Y, Leung AKL. Mol Cell. 2020 Apr 2;78(1):70-84.e6. doi: 10.1016/j.molcel.2020.01.021. Epub 2020 Feb 3. PubMed 32017897.
Backbone
  Vector backbone: Modified psCHECK2
  Backbone manufacturer: Promega
  Modifications to backbone: Modified so both Renilla and Firefly luciferase contain an intron for RT-qPCR
  Vector type: Mammalian Expression, Luciferase
Growth in bacteria
  Bacterial resistance: Ampicillin, 100 μg/mL
  Growth temperature: 37°C
  Growth strain: DH5alpha
  Copy number: Unknown
Gene/Insert
  Gene/Insert name: SDHAF3 3'UTR
  Species: H. sapiens (human)
  GenBank ID: NM_020186.2
  Entrez Gene: ACN9 (a.k.a. DC11)
Terms and licenses: Academic/Nonprofit Terms; Industry Terms: Not Available to Industry
How to cite: psiCHECK3-SDHAF3 was a gift from Anthony Leung (Addgene plasmid # 136013 ; http://n2t.net/addgene:136013 ; RRID:Addgene_136013)
