[The description below was written by a language model from this plasmid's Addgene catalogue record and pLannotate feature annotations shown in this document.]
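Description:
psiCHECK3-SDHAF3 is a dual-luciferase mammalian reporter plasmid of about 7 kb, built on a modified version of Promega's psiCHECK-2 backbone. It is propagated in E. coli using a high-copy ColE1/pUC-type origin and selected with ampicillin through the β-lactamase (AmpR) gene under its own bla promoter.

The plasmid carries two independent reporter units in the same orientation. In the first, the SV40 enhancer/early promoter drives human codon-optimized Renilla luciferase (hRluc), preceded by a chimeric β-globin/immunoglobulin heavy chain intron and a T7 promoter and terminated by a synthetic poly(A) signal. The human SDHAF3 (ACN9) 3'UTR was inserted downstream of the Renilla coding sequence. It is not annotated in the feature table, but the unannotated gap of roughly 600 nt between the end of hRluc and the synthetic poly(A) signal is consistent with its position. In the second unit, the HSV thymidine kinase promoter drives firefly luciferase (luc+), also preceded by a chimeric intron and a T7 promoter and followed by an SV40 poly(A) signal. The small large T antigen fragment annotated nearby is most likely just part of that SV40 polyadenylation region. According to the record, the defining modification of psiCHECK3 is that both luciferase transcripts contain an intron, which supports RT-qPCR measurement of the reporter mRNAs.

In use, firefly luciferase serves as an internal normalization control, while changes in Renilla activity or mRNA level report the regulatory effect of the SDHAF3 3'UTR. The associated study concerns structure-mediated RNA decay involving UPF1 and G3BP1, so the construct is suited to testing whether this 3'UTR confers sensitivity to that decay pathway in transfected mammalian cells.
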