Features (pLannotate 1.2.2; 14 found; start..end, strand, type, name):
     78..210     +  intron         chimeric intron: chimera between introns from human β-globin and immunoglobulin heavy chain genes
    255..273     +  promoter       T7 promoter: promoter for bacteriophage T7 RNA polymerase
    283..1218    +  CDS            hRluc: Renilla luciferase human codon-optimized
   1813..1861    +  polyA_signal   poly(A) signal: synthetic polyadenylation signal
   1870..2621    +  promoter       HSV TK promoter: herpes simplex virus thymidine kinase promoter
   2691..2823    +  intron         chimeric intron: chimera between introns from human β-globin and immunoglobulin heavy chain genes
   2868..2886    +  promoter       T7 promoter: promoter for bacteriophage T7 RNA polymerase
   2901..4553    +  CDS            luciferase: firefly luciferase; luc+; enhanced luc+ version of the luciferase gene AAS38485.1 42718124.0
   4578..4699    -  polyA_signal   SV40 poly(A) signal: SV40 polyadenylation signal
   4722..4790    -  CDS            large T antigen (fragment): large T antigen from SV40 (simian virus 40)
   4832..4936    +  promoter       AmpR promoter: bla
   4937..5797    +  CDS            AmpR: β-lactamase; bla; confers resistance to ampicillin, carbenicillin, and related antibiotics
   5968..6556    +  rep_origin     ori: high-copy-number ColE1/pMB1/pBR322/pUC origin of replication
   6685..8       +  promoter       SV40 promoter (across the origin): SV40 enhancer and early promoter
>Addgene plasmid #136013 | psiCHECK3-SDHAF3 | addgene full sequence | sequence record 269575 | Addgene NGS Result
TTTGCAAAAAGCTTGATTCTTCTGACACAACAGTCTCGAACTTAAGCTGCAGAAGTTGGTCGTGAGGCAC
TGGGCAGGTAAGTATCAAGGTTACAAGACAGGTTTAAGGAGACCAATAGAAACTGGGCTTGTCGAGACAG
AGAAGACTCTTGCGTTTCTGATAGGCACCTATTGGTCTTACTGACATCCACTTTGCCTTTCTCTCCACAG
GTGTCCACTCCCAGTTCAATTACAGCTCTTAAGGCTAGAGTACTTAATACGACTCACTATAGGCTAGCCA
CCATGGCTTCCAAGGTGTACGACCCCGAGCAACGCAAACGCATGATCACTGGGCCTCAGTGGTGGGCTCG
CTGCAAGCAAATGAACGTGCTGGACTCCTTCATCAACTACTATGATTCCGAGAAGCACGCCGAGAACGCC
GTGATTTTTCTGCATGGTAACGCTGCCTCCAGCTACCTGTGGAGGCACGTCGTGCCTCACATCGAGCCCG
TGGCTAGATGCATCATCCCTGATCTGATCGGAATGGGTAAGTCCGGCAAGAGCGGGAATGGCTCATATCG
CCTCCTGGATCACTACAAGTACCTCACCGCTTGGTTCGAGCTGCTGAACCTTCCAAAGAAAATCATCTTT
GTGGGCCACGACTGGGGGGCTTGTCTGGCCTTTCACTACTCCTACGAGCACCAAGACAAGATCAAGGCCA
TCGTCCATGCTGAGAGTGTCGTGGACGTGATCGAGTCCTGGGACGAGTGGCCTGACATCGAGGAGGATAT
CGCCCTGATCAAGAGCGAAGAGGGCGAGAAAATGGTGCTTGAGAATAACTTCTTCGTCGAGACCATGCTC
CCAAGCAAGATCATGCGGAAACTGGAGCCTGAGGAGTTCGCTGCCTACCTGGAGCCATTCAAGGAGAAGG
GCGAGGTTAGACGGCCTACCCTCTCCTGGCCTCGCGAGATCCCTCTCGTTAAGGGAGGCAAGCCCGACGT
CGTCCAGATTGTCCGCAACTACAACGCCTACCTTCGGGCCAGCGACGATCTGCCTAAGATGTTCATCGAG
TCCGACCCTGGGTTCTTTTCCAACGCTATTGTCGAGGGAGCTAAGAAGTTCCCTAACACCGAGTTCGTGA
AGGTGAAGGGCCTCCACTTCAGCCAGGAGGACGCTCCAGATGAAATGGGTAAGTACATCAAGAGCTTCGT
GGAGCGCGTGCTGAAGAACGAGCAGTAATTCTAGGCGATCGCTCGAGTCTATACAACAAAGCTTAATAAG
ACATGCAAAAATTTAGAACCCCTACTTTAACTGTCATTGGTTTTTGAAATATATTTAAGCTTTGAAAACA
CCTGTTATTAATGAAATACTCTTTTATTTTGGATATTATGATTGCAGTATATGGATCAAGATCACTAGTG
ACAATTGAAAAAAACTATTGGAATAATAGCACTTGTATAAAATTCAGTTTTGGAACTAAACAGCAAATTT
CTAGAATTTTGCTGAAAATGTTTTAAAATGCTATTCTCATCCAGCCATATTAGTCTTCTGGCTTTTCTTT
AGCTTCATCAAATAAGCATGTTGTGATAATGATAGATGTACAATTCCAACAAGGTTATTATTTTTTAAAT
ACATTGTCATTCTGAACATTTTATCACTTCTAGTTTAATAATACATACATGATTTTTCTTCTGAATGTCT
CTTCTCCCTGCATCACTGTTCATTCACAATGAAAGGTTAGGAAGAAGCTTTAAAATTCACTATTTTACTA
TCAATCATTTGTATAATAAACTATACAAAGTATAGTTTAAACCTAGAGCGGCCGCTGGCCGCAATAAAAT
ATCTTTATTTTCATTACATCTGTGTGTTGGTTTTTTGTGTGAGGATCTAAATGAGTCTTCGGACCTCGCG
GGGGCCGCTTAAGCGGTGGTTAGGGTTTGTCTGACGCGGGGGGAGGGGGAAGGAACGAAACACTCTCATT
CGGAGGCGGCTCGGGGTTTGGTCTTGGTGGCCACGGGCACGCAGAAGAGCGCCGCGATCCTCTTAAGCAC
CCCCCCGCCCTCCGTGGAGGCGGGGGTTTGGTCGGCGGGTGGTAACTGGCGGGCCGCTGACTCGGGCGGG
TCGCGCGCCCCAGAGTGTGACCTTTTCGGTCTGCTCGCAGACCCCCGGGCGGCGCCGCCGCGGCGGCGAC
GGGCTCGCTGGGTCCTAGGCTCCATGGGGACCGTATACGTGGACAGGCTCTGGAGCATCCGCACGACTGC
GGTGATATTACCGGAGACCTTCTGCGGGACGAGCCGGGTCACGCGGCTGACGCGGAGCGTCCGTTGGGCG
ACAAACACCAGGACGGGGCACAGGTACACTATCTTGTCACCCGGAGGCGCGAGGGACTGCAGGAGCTTCA
GGGAGTGGCGCAGCTGCTTCATCCCCGTGGCCCGTTGCTCGCGTTTGCTGGCGGTGTCCCCGGAAGAAAT
ATATTTGCATGTCTTTAGTTCTATGATGACACAAACCCCGCCCAGCGTCTTGTCATTGGCGAATTCGAAC
ACGCAGATGCAGTCGGGGCGGCGCGGTCCCAGGTCCACTTCGCATATTAAGGTGACGCGTGTGGCCTCGA
ACACCGAGCGACCCTGCAGCGACCCGCTTAAAAGCTTGATTCTTCTGACACAACAGTCTCGAACTTAAGC
TGCAGAAGTTGGTCGTGAGGCACTGGGCAGGTAAGTATCAAGGTTACAAGACAGGTTTAAGGAGACCAAT
AGAAACTGGGCTTGTCGAGACAGAGAAGACTCTTGCGTTTCTGATAGGCACCTATTGGTCTTACTGACAT
CCACTTTGCCTTTCTCTCCACAGGTGTCCACTCCCAGTTCAATTACAGCTCTTAAGGCTAGAGTACTTAA
TACGACTCACTATAGGCTAGCAAAGCCACCATGGCCGATGCTAAGAACATTAAGAAGGGCCCTGCTCCCT
TCTACCCTCTGGAGGATGGCACCGCTGGCGAGCAGCTGCACAAGGCCATGAAGAGGTATGCCCTGGTGCC
TGGCACCATTGCCTTCACCGATGCCCACATTGAGGTGGACATCACCTATGCCGAGTACTTCGAGATGTCT
GTGCGCCTGGCCGAGGCCATGAAGAGGTACGGCCTGAACACCAACCACCGCATCGTGGTGTGCTCTGAGA
ACTCTCTGCAGTTCTTCATGCCAGTGCTGGGCGCCCTGTTCATCGGAGTGGCCGTGGCCCCTGCTAACGA
CATTTACAACGAGCGCGAGCTGCTGAACAGCATGGGCATTTCTCAGCCTACCGTGGTGTTCGTGTCTAAG
AAGGGCCTGCAGAAGATCCTGAACGTGCAGAAGAAGCTGCCTATCATCCAGAAGATCATCATCATGGACT
CTAAGACCGACTACCAGGGCTTCCAGAGCATGTACACATTCGTGACATCTCATCTGCCTCCTGGCTTCAA
CGAGTACGACTTCGTGCCAGAGTCTTTCGACAGGGACAAAACCATTGCCCTGATCATGAACAGCTCTGGG
TCTACCGGCCTGCCTAAGGGCGTGGCCCTGCCTCATCGCACCGCCTGTGTGCGCTTCTCTCACGCCCGCG
ACCCTATTTTCGGCAACCAGATCATCCCCGACACCGCTATTCTGAGCGTGGTGCCATTCCACCACGGCTT
CGGCATGTTCACCACCCTGGGCTACCTGATTTGCGGCTTTCGGGTGGTGCTGATGTACCGCTTCGAGGAG
GAGCTGTTCCTGCGCAGCCTGCAAGACTACAAAATTCAGTCTGCCCTGCTGGTGCCAACCCTGTTCAGCT
TCTTCGCTAAGAGCACCCTGATCGACAAGTACGACCTGTCTAACCTGCACGAGATTGCCTCTGGCGGCGC
CCCACTGTCTAAGGAGGTGGGCGAAGCCGTGGCCAAGCGCTTTCATCTGCCAGGCATCCGCCAGGGCTAC
GGCCTGACCGAGACAACCAGCGCCATTCTGATTACCCCAGAGGGCGACGACAAGCCTGGCGCCGTGGGCA
AGGTGGTGCCATTCTTCGAGGCCAAGGTGGTGGACCTGGACACCGGCAAGACCCTGGGAGTGAACCAGCG
CGGCGAGCTGTGTGTGCGCGGCCCTATGATTATGTCCGGCTACGTGAATAACCCTGAGGCCACAAACGCC
CTGATCGACAAGGACGGCTGGCTGCACTCTGGCGACATTGCCTACTGGGACGAGGACGAGCACTTCTTCA
TCGTGGACCGCCTGAAGTCTCTGATCAAGTACAAGGGCTACCAGGTGGCCCCAGCCGAGCTGGAGTCTAT
CCTGCTGCAGCACCCTAACATTTTCGACGCCGGAGTGGCCGGCCTGCCCGACGACGATGCCGGCGAGCTG
CCTGCCGCCGTCGTCGTGCTGGAACACGGCAAGACCATGACCGAGAAGGAGATCGTGGACTATGTGGCCA
GCCAGGTGACAACCGCCAAGAAGCTGCGCGGCGGAGTGGTGTTCGTGGACGAGGTGCCCAAGGGCCTGAC
CGGCAAGCTGGACGCCCGCAAGATCCGCGAGATCCTGATCAAGGCTAAGAAAGGCGGCAAGATCGCCGTG
TAATGCGGCCGCTTCGAGCAGACATGATAAGATACATTGATGAGTTTGGACAAACCACAACTAGAATGCA
GTGAAAAAAATGCTTTATTTGTGAAATTTGTGATGCTATTGCTTTATTTGTAACCATTATAAGCTGCAAT
AAACAAGTTAACAACAACAATTGCATTCATTTTATGTTTCAGGTTCAGGGGGAGGTGTGGGAGGTTTTTT
AAAGCAAGTAAAACCTCTACAAATGTGGTAAAATCGATAAGGATCCAGGTGGCACTTTTCGGGGAAATGT
GCGCGGAACCCCTATTTGTTTATTTTTCTAAATACATTCAAATATGTATCCGCTCATGAGACAATAACCC
TGATAAATGCTTCAATAATATTGAAAAAGGAAGAGTATGAGTATTCAACATTTCCGTGTCGCCCTTATTC
CCTTTTTTGCGGCATTTTGCCTTCCTGTTTTTGCTCACCCAGAAACGCTGGTGAAAGTAAAAGATGCTGA
AGATCAGTTGGGTGCACGAGTGGGTTACATCGAACTGGATCTCAACAGCGGTAAGATCCTTGAGAGTTTT
CGCCCCGAAGAACGTTTTCCAATGATGAGCACTTTTAAAGTTCTGCTATGTGGCGCGGTATTATCCCGTA
TTGACGCCGGGCAAGAGCAACTCGGTCGCCGCATACACTATTCTCAGAATGACTTGGTTGAGTACTCACC
AGTCACAGAAAAGCATCTTACGGATGGCATGACAGTAAGAGAATTATGCAGTGCTGCCATAACCATGAGT
GATAACACTGCGGCCAACTTACTTCTGACAACGATCGGAGGACCGAAGGAGCTAACCGCTTTTTTGCACA
ACATGGGGGATCATGTAACTCGCCTTGATCGTTGGGAACCGGAGCTGAATGAAGCCATACCAAACGACGA
GCGTGACACCACGATGCCTGTAGCAATGGCAACAACGTTGCGCAAACTATTAACTGGCGAACTACTTACT
CTAGCTTCCCGGCAACAATTAATAGACTGGATGGAGGCGGATAAAGTTGCAGGACCACTTCTGCGCTCGG
CCCTTCCGGCTGGCTGGTTTATTGCTGATAAATCTGGAGCCGGTGAGCGTGGGTCTCGCGGTATCATTGC
AGCACTGGGGCCAGATGGTAAGCCCTCCCGTATCGTAGTTATCTACACGACGGGGAGTCAGGCAACTATG
GATGAACGAAATAGACAGATCGCTGAGATAGGTGCCTCACTGATTAAGCATTGGTAACTGTCAGACCAAG
TTTACTCATATATACTTTAGATTGATTTAAAACTTCATTTTTAATTTAAAAGGATCTAGGTGAAGATCCT
TTTTGATAATCTCATGACCAAAATCCCTTAACGTGAGTTTTCGTTCCACTGAGCGTCAGACCCCGTAGAA
AAGATCAAAGGATCTTCTTGAGATCCTTTTTTTCTGCGCGTAATCTGCTGCTTGCAAACAAAAAAACCAC
CGCTACCAGCGGTGGTTTGTTTGCCGGATCAAGAGCTACCAACTCTTTTTCCGAAGGTAACTGGCTTCAG
CAGAGCGCAGATACCAAATACTGTTCTTCTAGTGTAGCCGTAGTTAGGCCACCACTTCAAGAACTCTGTA
GCACCGCCTACATACCTCGCTCTGCTAATCCTGTTACCAGTGGCTGCTGCCAGTGGCGATAAGTCGTGTC
TTACCGGGTTGGACTCAAGACGATAGTTACCGGATAAGGCGCAGCGGTCGGGCTGAACGGGGGGTTCGTG
CACACAGCCCAGCTTGGAGCGAACGACCTACACCGAACTGAGATACCTACAGCGTGAGCTATGAGAAAGC
GCCACGCTTCCCGAAGGGAGAAAGGCGGACAGGTATCCGGTAAGCGGCAGGGTCGGAACAGGAGAGCGCA
CGAGGGAGCTTCCAGGGGGAAACGCCTGGTATCTTTATAGTCCTGTCGGGTTTCGCCACCTCTGACTTGA
GCGTCGATTTTTGTGATGCTCGTCAGGGGGGCGGAGCCTATGGAAAAACGCCAGCAACGCGGCCTTTTTA
CGGTTCCTGGCCTTTTGCTGGCCTTTTGCTCACATGGCTCGACAGATCTGCGCAGCACCATGGCCTGAAA
TAACCTCTGAAAGAGGAACTTGGTTAGGTACCTTCTGAGGCGGAAAGAACCAGCTGTGGAATGTGTGTCA
GTTAGGGTGTGGAAAGTCCCCAGGCTCCCCAGCAGGCAGAAGTATGCAAAGCATGCATCTCAATTAGTCA
GCAACCAGGTGTGGAAAGTCCCCAGGCTCCCCAGCAGGCAGAAGTATGCAAAGCATGCATCTCAATTAGT
CAGCAACCATAGTCCCGCCCCTAACTCCGCCCATCCCGCCCCTAACTCCGCCCAGTTCCGCCCATTCTCC
GCCCCATGGCTGACTAATTTTTTTTATTTATGCAGAGGCCGAGGCCGCCTCGGCCTCTGAGCTATTCCAG
AAGTAGTGAGGAGGCTTTTTTGGAGGCCTAGGCT
